>Addgene plasmid #41598 | pFA6a-GFP(S65T)-His3MX6 | addgene full sequence | sequence record 128050 | Addgene NGS Result
ACGCGGCCGCCAGCTGAAGCTTCGTACGCTGCAGGTCGACGGATCCCCGGGTTAATTAACAGTAAAGGAG
AAGAACTTTTCACTGGAGTTGTCCCAATTCTTGTTGAATTAGATGGTGATGTTAATGGGCACAAATTTTC
TGTCAGTGGAGAGGGTGAAGGTGATGCAACATACGGAAAACTTACCCTTAAATTTATTTGCACTACTGGA
AAACTACCTGTTCCATGGCCAACACTTGTCACTACTTTCACTTATGGTGTTCAATGCTTTTCAAGATACC
CAGATCATATGAAACGGCATGACTTTTTCAAGAGTGCCATGCCCGAAGGTTATGTACAGGAAAGAACTAT
ATTTTTCAAAGATGACGGGAACTACAAGACACGTGCTGAAGTCAAGTTTGAAGGTGATACCCTTGTTAAT
AGAATCGAGTTAAAAGGTATTGATTTTAAAGAAGATGGAAACATTCTTGGACACAAATTGGAATACAACT
ATAACTCACACAATGTATACATCATGGCAGACAAACAAAAGAATGGAATCAAAGTTAACTTCAAAATTAG
ACACAACATTGAAGATGGAAGCGTTCAACTAGCAGACCATTATCAACAAAATACTCCAATTGGCGATGGC
CCTGTCCTTTTACCAGACAACCATTACCTGTCCACACAATCTGCCCTTTCGAAAGATCCCAACGAAAAGA
GAGACCACATGGTCCTTCTTGAGTTTGTAACAGCTGCTGGGATTACACATGGCATGGATGAACTATACAA
ATAGGGCGCGCCACTTCTAAATAAGCGAATTTCTTATGATTTATGATTTTTATTATTAAATAAGTTATAA
AAAAAATAAGTGTATACAAATTTTAAAGTGACTCTTAGGTTTTAAAACGAAAATTCTTATTCTTGAGTAA
CTCTTTCCTGTAGGTCAGGTTGCTTTCTCAGGTATAGTATGAGGTCGCTCTTATTGACCACACCTCTACC
GGCAGATCCGCTAGGGATAACAGGGTAATATAGATCTGTTTAGCTTGCCTCGTCCCCGCCGGGTCACCCG
GCCAGCGACATGGAGGCCCAGAATACCCTCCTTGACAGTCTTGACGTGCGCAGCTCAGGGGCATGATGTG
ACTGTCGCCCGTACATTTAGCCCATACATCCCCATGTATAATCATTTGCATCCATACATTTTGATGGCCG
CACGGCGCGAAGCAAAAATTACGGCTCCTCGCTGCAGACCTGCGAGCAGGGAAACGCTCCCCTCACAGAC
GCGTTGAATTGTCCCCACGCCGCGCCCCTGTAGAGAAATATAAAAGGTTAGGATTTGCCACTGAGGTTCT
TCTTTCATATACTTCCTTTTAAAATCTTGCTAGGATACAGTTCTCACATCACATCCGAACATAAACAACC
ATGGCAGAACCAGCCCAAAAAAAGCAAAAACAAACTGTTCAGGAGCGCAAGGCGTTTATCTCCCGTATCA
CTAATGAAACTAAAATTCAAATCGCTATTTCGCTGAATGGTGGTTATATTCAAATAAAAGATTCGATTCT
TCCTGCAAAGAAGGATGACGATGTAGCTTCCCAAGCTACTCAGTCACAGGTCATCGATATTCACACAGGT
GTTGGCTTTTTGGATCATATGATCCATGCGTTGGCAAAACACTCTGGTTGGTCTCTTATTGTTGAATGTA
TTGGTGACCTGCACATTGACGATCACCATACTACCGAAGATTGCGGTATCGCATTAGGGCAAGCGTTCAA
AGAAGCAATGGGTGCTGTCCGTGGTGTAAAAAGATTCGGTACTGGGTTCGCACCATTGGATGAGGCGCTA
TCACGTGCCGTAGTCGATTTATCTAGTAGACCATTTGCTGTAATCGACCTTGGATTGAAGAGAGAGATGA
TTGGTGATTTATCCACTGAAATGATTCCACACTTTTTGGAAAGTTTCGCGGAGGCGGCCAGAATTACTTT
GCATGTTGATTGTCTGAGAGGTTTCAACGATCACCACAGAAGTGAGAGTGCGTTCAAGGCTTTGGCTGTT
GCCATAAGAGAAGCTATTTCTAGCAATGGCACCAATGACGTTCCCTCAACCAAAGGTGTTTTGATGTGAA
GTACTGACAATAAAAAGATTCTTGTTTTCAAGAACTTGTCATTTGTATAGTTTTTTTATATTGTAGTTGT
TCTATTTTAATCAAATGTTAGCGTGATTTATATTTTTTTTCGCCTCGACATCATCTGCCCAGATGCGAAG
TTAAGTGCGCAGAAAGTAATATCATGCGTCAATCGTATGTGAATGCTGGTCGCTATACTGCTGTCGATTC
GATACTAACGCCGCCATCCAGTTTAAACGAGCTCGAATTCATCGATGATATCAGATCCACTAGTGGCCTA
TGCGGCCGCGGATCTGCCGGTCTCCCTATAGTGAGTCGTATTAATTTCGATAAGCCAGGTTAACCTGCAT
TAATGAATCGGCCAACGCGCGGGGAGAGGCGGTTTGCGTATTGGGCGCTCTTCCGCTTCCTCGCTCACTG
ACTCGCTGCGCTCGGTCGTTCGGCTGCGGCGAGCGGTATCAGCTCACTCAAAGGCGGTAATACGGTTATC
CACAGAATCAGGGGATAACGCAGGAAAGAACATGTGAGCAAAAGGCCAGCAAAAGGCCAGGAACCGTAAA
AAGGCCGCGTTGCTGGCGTTTTTCCATAGGCTCCGCCCCCCTGACGAGCATCACAAAAATCGACGCTCAA
GTCAGAGGTGGCGAAACCCGACAGGACTATAAAGATACCAGGCGTTTCCCCCTGGAAGCTCCCTCGTGCG
CTCTCCTGTTCCGACCCTGCCGCTTACCGGATACCTGTCCGCCTTTCTCCCTTCGGGAAGCGTGGCGCTT
TCTCATAGCTCACGCTGTAGGTATCTCAGTTCGGTGTAGGTCGTTCGCTCCAAGCTGGGCTGTGTGCACG
AACCCCCCGTTCAGCCCGACCGCTGCGCCTTATCCGGTAACTATCGTCTTGAGTCCAACCCGGTAAGACA
CGACTTATCGCCACTGGCAGCAGCCACTGGTAACAGGATTAGCAGAGCGAGGTATGTAGGCGGTGCTACA
GAGTTCTTGAAGTGGTGGCCTAACTACGGCTACACTAGAAGAACAGTATTTGGTATCTGCGCTCTGCTGA
AGCCAGTTACCTTCGGAAAAAGAGTTGGTAGCTCTTGATCCGGCAAACAAACCACCGCTGGTAGCGGTGG
TTTTTTTGTTTGCAAGCAGCAGATTACGCGCAGAAAAAAAGGATCTCAAGAAGATCCTTTGATCTTTTCT
ACGGGGTCTGACGCTCAGTGGAACGAAAACTCACGTTAAGGGATTTTGGTCATGAGATTATCAAAAAGGA
TCTTCACCTAGATCCTTTTAAATTAAAAATGAAGTTTTAAATCAATCTAAAGTATATATGAGTAAACTTG
GTCTGACAGTTACCAATGCTTAATCAGTGAGGCACCTATCTCAGCGATCTGTCTATTTCGTTCATCCATA
GTTGCCTGACTCCCCGTCGTGTAGATAACTACGATACGGGAGGGCTTACCATCTGGCCCCAGTGCTGCAA
TGATACCGCGAGACCCACGCTCACCGGCTCCAGATTTATCAGCAATAAACCAGCCAGCCGGAAGGGCCGA
GCGCAGAAGTGGTCCTGCAACTTTATCCGCCTCCATCCAGTCTATTAATTGTTGCCGGGAAGCTAGAGTA
AGTAGTTCGCCAGTTAATAGTTTGCGCAACGTTGTTGCCATTGCTACAGGCATCGTGGTGTCACGCTCGT
CGTTTGGTATGGCTTCATTCAGCTCCGGTTCCCAACGATCAAGGCGAGTTACATGATCCCCCATGTTGTG
CAAAAAAGCGGTTAGCTCCTTCGGTCCTCCGATCGTTGTCAGAAGTAAGTTGGCCGCAGTGTTATCACTC
ATGGTTATGGCAGCACTGCATAATTCTCTTACTGTCATGCCATCCGTAAGATGCTTTTCTGTGACTGGTG
AGTACTCAACCAAGTCATTCTGAGAATAGTGTATGCGGCGACCGAGTTGCTCTTGCCCGGCGTCAATACG
GGATAATACCGCGCCACATAGCAGAACTTTAAAAGTGCTCATCATTGGAAAACGTTCTTCGGGGCGAAAA
CTCTCAAGGATCTTACCGCTGTTGAGATCCAGTTCGATGTAACCCACTCGTGCACCCAACTGATCTTCAG
CATCTTTTACTTTCACCAGCGTTTCTGGGTGAGCAAAAACAGGAAGGCAAAATGCCGCAAAAAAGGGAAT
AAGGGCGACACGGAAATGTTGAATACTCATACTCTTCCTTTTTCAATATTATTGAAGCATTTATCAGGGT
TATTGTCTCATGAGCGGATACATATTTGAATGTATTTAGAAAAATAAACAAATAGGGGTTCCGCGCACAT
TTCCCCGAAAAGTGCCACCTGACGTCTAAGAAACCATTATTATCATGACATTAACGGTAATGACTCCAAC
TTATTGATAGTGTTTTATGTTCAGATAATGCCCGATGACTTTGTCATGCAGCTCCACCGATTTTGAGAAC
GACAGCGACTTCCGTCCCAGCCGTGCCAGGTGCTGCCTCAGATTCAGGTTATGCCGCTCAATTCGCTGCG
TATATCGCTTGCTGATTACGTGCAGCTTTCCCTTCAGGCGGGATTCATACAGCGGCCAGCCATCCGTCAT
CCATATCACCACGTCAAAGGGTGACAGCAGGCTCATAAGACGCCCCAGCGTCGCCATAGTGCGTTCACCG
AATACGTGCGCAACAACCGTCTTCCGGAGACTGTCATACGCGTAAAACAGCCAGCGCTGGCGCGATTTAG
CCCCGACATAGCCCCACTGTTCGTCCATTTCCGCGCAGACGATGACGTCACTGCCCGGCTGTATGCGCGA
GGTTACCGACTGCGGCCTGAGTTTTTTAAGTGACGTAAAATCGTGTTGAGGCCAACGCCCATAATGCGGG
CTGTTGCCCGGCATCCAACGCCATTCATGGCCATATCAATGATTTTCTGGTGCGTACCGGGTTGAGAAGC
GGTGTAAGTGAACTGCAGTTGCCATGTTTTACGGCAGTGAGAGCAGAGATAGCGCTGATGTCCGGCGGTG
CTTTTGCCGTTACGCACCACCCCGTCAGTAGCTGAACAGGAGGGACAGCTGATAGAAACAGAAGCCACTG
GAGCACCTCAAAAACACCATCATACACTAAATCAGTAAGTTGGCAGCATCACCGACATTAACCTATAAAA
ATAGGCGTATCACGAGGCCCTTTCGTCTCGCGCGTTTCGGTGATGACGGTGAAAACCTCTGACACATGCA
GCTCCCGGAGACGGTCACAGCTTGTCTGTAAGCGGATGCCGGGAGCAGACAAGCCCGTCAGGGCGCGTCA
GCGGGTGTTGGCGGGTGTCGGGGCTGGCTTAACTATGCGGCATCAGAGCAGATTGTACTGAGAGTGCACC
ATATGGACATATTGTCGTTAGAACGCGGCTACAATTAATACATAACCTTATGTATCATACACATACGATT
TAGGTGACACTATAGA
Features (pLannotate 1.2.2; 14 found; start..end, strand, type, name):
     61..774     +  CDS            GFP: Aequoria victoria green fluorescent protein
    795..982     +  terminator     ADH1 terminator: S. cerevisiae ADH1; transcription terminator for the S. cerevisiae alcohol dehydrogenase 1 (ADH1) gene
   1057..1400    +  promoter       TEF promoter: Ashbya gossypii TEF promoter
   1443..2096    +  CDS            HIS3: HIS7_YEAST - Experimental evidence at protein level: Swiss-Prot protein existence level 1. From Saccharomyces cerevisiae (strain ATCC 204508 / S288c) (Baker's yeast).
   2103..2300    +  terminator     TEF terminator: Ashbya gossypii TEF terminator
   2405..2423    -  promoter       T7 promoter: promoter for bacteriophage T7 RNA polymerase
   2445..2498    -  CDS            lacI (fragment): lac repressor; lacI; The lac repressor binds to the lac operator to inhibit transcription in E. coli. This inhibition can be relieved by adding lactose or isopropyl-β-D-thiogalactopyranoside (IPTG).
   2681..3269    -  rep_origin     ori: high-copy-number ColE1/pMB1/pBR322/pUC origin of replication
   3440..4300    -  CDS            AmpR: β-lactamase; bla; confers resistance to ampicillin, carbenicillin, and related antibiotics
   4301..4405    -  promoter       AmpR promoter: bla
   4466..5233    -  mobile_element IS1: prokaryotic transposable element IS1
   5277..5312    +  CDS            rop (fragment): Rop protein, which maintains plasmids at low copy number; rop
   5414..5465    +  misc_feature   bom (fragment): basis of mobility region from pBR322
   5528..5546    +  promoter       SP6 promoter: promoter for bacteriophage SP6 RNA polymerase
