[The description below was written by a language model from this plasmid's Addgene catalogue record and pLannotate feature annotations shown in this document.]
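Description:
pFA6a-GFP(S65T)-His3MX6 is a PCR-template plasmid from the pFA6a family of modules for gene modification in Saccharomyces cerevisiae, catalogued as a yeast expression/genomic targeting vector built on the pFA6a-kanMX6 backbone. It carries no annotated yeast replication origin, consistent with a template rather than a plasmid maintained in yeast. It is propagated in E. coli through a high-copy ColE1/pUC-type origin and an ampicillin resistance gene (β-lactamase with its own promoter). SP6 and T7 promoters flank the module and serve as sequencing primer sites.

The payload, cloned between preserved PacI and PmeI sites, has two parts. First comes a GFP coding sequence carrying the S65T mutation, followed by the S. cerevisiae ADH1 terminator. No promoter is annotated upstream of it, which fits its use as a C-terminal tagging cassette that is fused in frame to the end of a chromosomal open reading frame and expressed from that gene's own promoter. Next comes the His3MX6 marker: a HIS3 homologue, recorded as originating from S. kluyveri, driven by the Ashbya gossypii TEF promoter and closed by the A. gossypii TEF terminator. The automated annotation labels this gene by similarity to the S. cerevisiae protein. A heterologous marker complements his3 auxotrophy and would be expected to limit recombination at the native HIS3 locus. In use, the module is amplified with primers bearing target-gene homology tails and integrated by homologous recombination, with selection for histidine prototrophy.

The sequenced record (5,546 nt) also shows an IS1 bacterial insertion element in the backbone next to pBR322-derived rop and bom fragments. The catalogue entry does not mention this element, and it lies outside the tagging module.
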