Addgene plasmid #41598: pFA6a-GFP(S65T)-His3MX6
Depositing lab: John Pringle. Depositing organization: University of North Carolina at Chapel Hill. Publication: Additional modules for versatile and economical PCR-based gene deletion and modification in Saccharomyces cerevisiae. Longtine MS, McKenzie A 3rd, Demarini DJ, Shah NG, Wach A, Brachat A, Philippsen P, Pringle JR. Yeast. 1998 Jul;14(10):953-61. 10.1002/(SICI)1097-0061(199807)14:10<953::AID-YEA293>3.0.CO;2-U PubMed 9717241.
Backbone
  Vector backbone: pFA6a-kanMX6
  Backbone size w/o insert (bp): 3938
  Vector type: Yeast Expression ; Yeast genomic targeting
  Selectable markers: HIS3
Growth in bacteria
  Bacterial resistance: Ampicillin, 100 μg/mL
  Growth temperature: 37°C
  Growth strain: DH5alpha
  Copy number: Unknown
Gene/Insert
  Gene/Insert name: His3 (alt names: k-HIS3; SKHIS3)
  Species: S. kluyveri
  Insert size (bp): 2348
  Promoter: TEF
  Tag / fusion protein: GFP (S65T) (N terminal on insert); yeast ADH1 terminator (N terminal on insert); A. gossypii translation elongation factor 1a gene promoter (N terminal on insert); A. gossypii translation elongation factor 1a gene terminator (C terminal on insert)
  Cloning method: Restriction Enzyme; 5′ cloning site PacI (not destroyed); 3′ cloning site PmeI (not destroyed)
  Sequencing primers: 5′ SP6; 3′ T7
Terms and licenses: Academic/Nonprofit Terms; Industry Terms: Not Available to Industry
How to cite: pFA6a-GFP(S65T)-His3MX6 was a gift from John Pringle (Addgene plasmid # 41598 ; http://n2t.net/addgene:41598 ; RRID:Addgene_41598)
