>Addgene plasmid #41598 | pFA6a-GFP(S65T)-His3MX6 | addgene partial sequence | sequence record 56393 | GFP_F
GGCATGGATGAACTATACAAATAGGGCGCGCCACTTCTAAATAAGCGAATTTCTTATGATTTATGATTTT
TATTATTAAATAAGTTATAAAAAAAATAAGTGTATACAAATTTTAAAGTGACTCTTAGGTTTTAAAACGA
AAATTCTTATTCTTGAGTAACTCTTTCCTGTAGGTCAGGTTGCTTTCTCAGGTATAGTATGAGGTCGCTC
TTATTGACCACACCTCTACCGGCAGATCCGCTAGGGATAACAGGGTAATATAGATCTGTTTAGCTTGCCT
CGTCCCCGCCGGGTCACCCGGCCAGCGACATGGAGGCCCAGAATACCCTCCTTGACAGTCTTGACGTGCG
CAGCTCAGGGGCATGATGTGACTGTCGCCCGTACATTTAGCCCATACATCCCCATGTATAATCATTTGCA
TCCATACATTTTGATGGCCGCACGGCGCGAAGCAAAAATTACGGCTCCTCGCTGCAGACCTGCGAGCAGG
GAAACGCTCCCCTCACAGACGCGTTGAATTGTCCCCACGCCGCGCCCCTGTAGAGAAATATAAAAGGTTA
GGATTTGCCACTGAGGTTCTTCTTTCATATACTTCCTTTTAAAATCTTGCTAGGATACAGTTCTCACATC
ACATCCGAACATAAACAACCATGGCAGAACCAGCCCAAAAAAAGCAAAAACAAACTGTTCAGGAGCGCAA
GGCGTTTATCTCCCGTATCACTAATGAAACTAAAATTCAAATCGCTATTTCGCTGAATGGTGGTTATATT
CAAATAAAAGATTCGATTCTTCCTGCAAAGAAGGATGACGATGTAGCTTCCCAAGCTACTCAGTCACAGG
TCATCGATATTCACACAGGTGTTGGCTTTTTGGATCATATGATCCATGCGTTGGCAAAACACTCTGGTTG
GTCTCTTATTGTTGAATGTATTGGTGACCTGCACATTGACGATCACCATACTACCGA
