>Addgene plasmid #41598 | pFA6a-GFP(S65T)-His3MX6 | addgene partial sequence | sequence record 56396 | Sp6 5'-ATTTAGGTGACACTATAG-3'
CGCTGCAGGTCGACGGATCCCCGGGTTAATTAACAGTAAAGGAGAAGAACTTTTCACTGGAGTTGTCCCA
ATTCTTGTTGAATTAGATGGTGATGTTAATGGGCACAAATTTTCTGTCAGTGGAGAGGGTGAAGGTGATG
CAACATACGGAAAACTTACCCTTAAATTTATTTGCACTACTGGAAAACTACCTGTTCCATGGCCAACACT
TGTCACTACTTTCACTTATGGTGTTCAATGCTTTTCAAGATACCCAGATCATATGAAACGGCATGACTTT
TTCAAGAGTGCCATGCCCGAAGGTTATGTACAGGAAAGAACTATATTTTTCAAAGATGACGGGAACTACA
AGACACGTGCTGAAGTCAAGTTTGAAGGTGATACCCTTGTTAATAGAATCGAGTTAAAAGGTATTGATTT
TAAAGAAGATGGAAACATTCTTGGACACAAATTGGAATACAACTATAACTCACACAATGTATACATCATG
GCAGACAAACAAAAGAATGGAATCAAAGTTAACTTCAAAATTAGACACAACATTGAAGATGGAAGCGTTC
AACTAGCAGACCATTATCAACAAAATACTCCAATTGGCGATGGCCCTGTCCTTTTACCAGACAACCATTA
CCTGTCCACACAATCTGCCCTTTCGAAAGATCCCAACGAAAAGAGAGACCACATGGTCCTTCTTGAGTTT
GTAACAGCTGCTGGGATTACACATGGCATGGATGAACTATACAAATAGGGCGCGCCACTTCTAAATAAGC
GAATTTCTTATGATTTATGATTTTTATTATTAAATAAGTTATAAAAAAAATAAGTGTATACAAATTTTAA
AGTGACTCTTAGGTTTTAAAACGAAAATTCTTATTCTTGAGTAACTCTTTCCTGTAGGTCAGGTTGCTTT
CTCAGGTATAGTATGAGGTCGCTCTTATTGACCACACCTCTACCGGCAGATCCGCTAGG
