>Addgene plasmid #41598 | pFA6a-GFP(S65T)-His3MX6 | addgene partial sequence | sequence record 56400 | T7 5'-TAATACGACTCACTATAGGG-3'
TGGATCTGATATCATCGATGAATTCGAGCTCGTTTAAACTGGATGGCGGCGTTAGTATCGAATCGACAGC
AGTATAGCGACCAGCATTCACATACGATTGACGCATGATATTACTTTCTGCGCACTTAACTTCGCATCTG
GGCAGATGATGTCGAGGCGAAAAAAAATATAAATCACGCTAACATTTGATTAAAATAGAACAACTACAAT
ATAAAAAAACTATACAAATGACAAGTTCTTGAAAACAAGAATCTTTTTATTGTCAGTACTTCACATCAAA
ACACCTTTGGTTGAGGGAACGTCATTGGTGCCATTGCTAGAAATAGCTTCTCTTATGGCAACAGCCAAAG
CCTTGAACGCACTCTCACTTCTGTGGTGATCGTTGAAACCTCTCAGACAATCAACATGCAAAGTAATTCT
GGCCGCCTCCGCGAAACTTTCCAAAAAGTGTGGAATCATTTCAGTGGATAAATCACCAATCATCTCTCTC
TTCAATCCAAGGTCGATTACAGCAAATGGTCTACTAGATAAATCGACTACGGCACGTGATAGCGCCTCAT
CCAATGGTGCGAACCCAGTACCGAATCTTTTTACACCACGGACAGCACCCATTGCTTCTTTGAACGCTTG
CCCTAATGCGATACCGCAATCTTCGGTAGTATGGTGATCGTCAATGTGCAGGTCACCAATACATTCAACA
ATAAGAGACCAACCAGAGTGTTTTGCCAACGCATGGATCATATGATCCAAAAAGCCAACACCTGTGTGAA
TATCGATGACCTGTGACTGAGTAGCTTGGGAAGCTACATCGTCATCCTTCTTTGCAGGAAGAATCGAATC
TTTTATTTGAATATAACCACCATTCAGCGAAATAGCGATTTGAATTTTAGTTTCATTAGTGATACGGGA
