>Addgene plasmid #41598 | pFA6a-GFP(S65T)-His3MX6 | addgene partial sequence | sequence record 129107 | Tef-promoter-F 5'-GGATACAGTTCTCACATCAC-3'
GCCCAAAAAAAGCAAAAACAAACTGTTCAGGAGCGCAAGGCGTTTATCTCCCGTATCACTAATGAAACTA
AAATTCAAATCGCTATTTCGCTGAATGGTGGTTATATTCAAATAAAAGATTCGATTCTTCCTGCAAAGAA
GGATGACGATGTAGCTTCCCAAGCTACTCAGTCACAGGTCATCGATATTCACACAGGTGTTGGCTTTTTG
GATCATATGATCCATGCGTTGGCAAAACACTCTGGTTGGTCTCTTATTGTTGAATGTATTGGTGACCTGC
ACATTGACGATCACCATACTACCGAAGATTGCGGTATCGCATTAGGGCAAGCGTTCAAAGAAGCAATGGG
TGCTGTCCGTGGTGTAAAAAGATTCGGTACTGGGTTCGCACCATTGGATGAGGCGCTATCACGTGCCGTA
GTCGATTTATCTAGTAGACCATTTGCTGTAATCGACCTTGGATTGAAGAGAGAGATGATTGGTGATTTAT
CCACTGAAATGATTCCACACTTTTTGGAAAGTTTCGCGGAGGCGGCCAGAATTACTTTGCATGTTGATTG
TCTGAGAGGTTTCAACGATCACCACAGAAGTGAGAGTGCGTTCAAGGCTTTGGCTGTTGCCATAAGAGAA
GCTATTTCTAGCAATGGCACCAATGACGTTCCCTCAACCAAAGGTGTTTTGATGTGAAGTACTGACAATA
AAAAGATTCTTGTTTTCAAGAACTTGTCATTTGTATAGTTTTTTTATATTGTAGTTGTTCTATTTTAATC
AAATGTTAGCGTGATTTATATTTTTTTT
